Addgene plasmid #187418: FER
Purpose: Expresses Na,K-ATPase (ATP1A1 and ATP1B1 in pFastBac Dual vector) in insect cells
Depositing lab: Susanne Dobler. Depositing organization: Universitaet Hamburg. Publication: Constraints on the evolution of toxin-resistant Na,K-ATPases have limited dependence on sequence divergence. Mohammadi S, Herrera-Alvarez S, Yang L, Rodriguez-Ordonez MDP, Zhang K, Storz JF, Dobler S, Crawford AJ, Andolfatto P. PLoS Genet. 2022 Aug 16;18(8):e1010323. doi: 10.1371/journal.pgen.1010323. eCollection 2022 Aug. PubMed 35972957.
Backbone
  Vector backbone: pFastBac Dual
  Backbone manufacturer: Thermo Fisher (Invitrogen)
  Backbone size w/o insert (bp): 5238
  Vector type: Insect Expression
Growth in bacteria
  Bacterial resistance: Ampicillin, 100 μg/mL
  Growth temperature: 37°C
  Growth strain: DH5alpha
  Copy number: Unknown
Gene/Insert 1
  Gene/Insert name: ATP1A1
  Species: Xenodon rhabdocephalus
  Insert size (bp): 3069
  GenBank ID: MT928200
  Promoter: PH
  Cloning method: Gibson Cloning
  Sequencing primers: 5′ ATTCCGGATTATTCATACCGTCCCACCATCG; 3′ GTGGTATGGCTGATTATGATCCTCTAGTACTTCTC
Gene/Insert 2
  Gene/Insert name: ATP1B1
  Species: Xenodon rhabdocephalus
  Insert size (bp): 915
  GenBank ID: ON168935
  Promoter: p10
  Cloning method: Restriction Enzyme; 5′ cloning site XhoI (unknown if destroyed); 3′ cloning site PaeI (unknown if destroyed)
  Sequencing primers: 5′ CGGGTTCCTTCCGGTATTGTCTCCTTC; 3′ ACGGACCTTTAATTCAACCCAACACAATATA
Terms and licenses: Academic/Nonprofit Terms; Industry Terms: Not Available to Industry
Depositor comments: Please visit https://doi.org/10.1101/2021.11.29.470343 for bioRxiv preprint.
How to cite: FER was a gift from Susanne Dobler (Addgene plasmid # 187418 ; http://n2t.net/addgene:187418 ; RRID:Addgene_187418)
