[The description below was written by a language model from this plasmid's Addgene catalogue record and pLannotate feature annotations shown in this document.]
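Description:
FER is a baculovirus donor plasmid built on the pFastBac Dual backbone (Invitrogen/Thermo Fisher) for co-expressing the two subunits of Na,K-ATPase in insect cells. The full sequence record is about 9.3 kb. In bacteria it replicates from a high-copy ColE1/pUC-type origin and is selected with ampicillin through the bla gene; an f1 origin is also present. The expression region is flanked by the Tn7R and Tn7L ends of a mini-Tn7 element. This element also encloses a gentamicin acetyltransferase marker driven by the Pc integron promoter. In the standard Bac-to-Bac arrangement, it is transposed into a bacmid in E. coli, and gentamicin resistance marks the transposed segment. The recombinant bacmid is then used to generate baculovirus.

The payload consists of two divergent late baculoviral cassettes placed back to back. The polyhedrin (PH) promoter drives the ATP1A1 catalytic alpha subunit (about 3.07 kb), which is terminated by the SV40 polyadenylation signal. On the opposite strand, the p10 promoter drives the ATP1B1 beta subunit (about 0.9 kb), which ends at the HSV TK poly(A) signal. The catalogue entry gives the source of both genes as the snake Xenodon rhabdocephalus. The mouse and rabbit labels in the automated feature table are simply the closest Swiss-Prot homologues rather than the actual origin. No epitope tags or reporters are annotated.

Expressing both subunits from a single virus allows the functional alpha/beta pump to assemble in infected insect cells. The associated publication concerns the evolution of toxin-resistant Na,K-ATPases, which suggests the recombinant enzyme is intended for functional characterisation in that context, although the record does not describe specific assays.
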