Features (pLannotate 1.2.2; 18 found; start..end, strand, type, name):
     81..97      +  CDS            lacZα (fragment): LacZα fragment of β-galactosidase; lacZ fragment
    102..556     +  rep_origin     f1 ori (sequence partly withheld): f1 bacteriophage origin of replication; arrow indicates direction of (+) strand synthesis
    582..686     +  promoter       AmpR promoter: bla
    687..1547    +  CDS            AmpR: β-lactamase; bla; confers resistance to ampicillin, carbenicillin, and related antibiotics
   1718..2306    +  rep_origin     ori: high-copy-number ColE1/pMB1/pBR322/pUC origin of replication
   2492..2543    -  misc_feature   bom (fragment): basis of mobility region from pBR322
   2611..2835    -  mobile_element Tn7R: mini-Tn7 element (right end of the Tn7 transposon) Tn7
   2902..3435    -  CDS            GmR: gentamycin acetyltransferase; aacC1; confers resistance to gentamycin
   3624..3652    -  promoter       Pc promoter: intI1 (promoter lies within the coding sequence); class 1 integron promoter
   3630..3989    -  CDS            YPR2_ECOLX (fragment): Protein predicted: Swiss-Prot protein existence level 4. From Escherichia coli.
   4160..4208    -  polyA_signal   HSV TK poly(A) signal: herpes simplex virus thymidine kinase polyadenylation signal (Cole and Stacy, 1985)
   4291..5199    -  CDS            ATP1B1: AT1B1_RABIT - Experimental evidence at protein level: Swiss-Prot protein existence level 1. Involved in cell adhesion and establishing epithelial cell polarity. From Oryctolagus cuniculus (Rabbit).
   5234..5343    -  promoter       p10 promoter: baculovirus promoter for expression in insect cells
   5367..5458    +  promoter       polyhedrin promoter: polh from Autographa californica; promoter for the baculovirus polyhedrin gene
   5591..8656    +  CDS            Atp1a1: AT1A1_MOUSE - Experimental evidence at protein level: Swiss-Prot protein existence level 1. This is the catalytic component of the active enzyme, which catalyzes the hydrolysis of ATP coupled with the exchange of sodium and potassium ions across the plasma membrane. This action creates the electrochemical gradient of sodium and potassium ions, providing the energy for active transport of various nutrients. From Mus musculus (Mouse).
   8768..8851    +  CDS            large T antigen (fragment): large T antigen from SV40 (simian virus 40)
   8874..9008    +  polyA_signal   SV40 poly(A) signal: SV40 polyadenylation signal
   9037..9202    -  mobile_element Tn7L: mini-Tn7 element (left end of the Tn7 transposon) Tn7
>Addgene plasmid #187418 | FER | addgene full sequence | sequence record 373897 | Addgene NGS Result
TTCTCTGTCACAGAATGAAAATTTTTCTGTCATCTCTTCGTTATTAATGTTTGTAATTGACTGAATATCA
ACGCTTATTTGCAGCCTGAATGGCGAATGGG
[124 nt withheld, positions 102-225]
C
[91 nt withheld, positions 227-317]
A
[49 nt withheld, positions 319-367]
CCTTTGACGTTGGAGTCCACGTTCTT
[37 nt withheld, positions 394-430]
ACCCTATCTCGGTCTATTCTTTTGATTTATAAGGGATTTTGCCGATTTCGGCCTATTGGTTAAAAAATGA
GCTGATTTAACAAAAATTTAACGCGAATTTTAACAAAATATTAACGCTTACAATTTAGGTGGCACTTTTC
GGGGAAATGTGCGCGGAACCCCTATTTGTTTATTTTTCTAAATACATTCAAATATGTATCCGCTCATGAG
ACAATAACCCTGATAAATGCTTCAATAATATTGAAAAAGGAAGAGTATGAGTATTCAACATTTCCGTGTC
GCCCTTATTCCCTTTTTTGCGGCATTTTGCCTTCCTGTTTTTGCTCACCCAGAAACGCTGGTGAAAGTAA
AAGATGCTGAAGATCAGTTGGGTGCACGAGTGGGTTACATCGAACTGGATCTCAACAGCGGTAAGATCCT
TGAGAGTTTTCGCCCCGAAGAACGTTTTCCAATGATGAGCACTTTTAAAGTTCTGCTATGTGGCGCGGTA
TTATCCCGTATTGACGCCGGGCAAGAGCAACTCGGTCGCCGCATACACTATTCTCAGAATGACTTGGTTG
AGTACTCACCAGTCACAGAAAAGCATCTTACGGATGGCATGACAGTAAGAGAATTATGCAGTGCTGCCAT
AACCATGAGTGATAACACTGCGGCCAACTTACTTCTGACAACGATCGGAGGACCGAAGGAGCTAACCGCT
TTTTTGCACAACATGGGGGATCATGTAACTCGCCTTGATCGTTGGGAACCGGAGCTGAATGAAGCCATAC
CAAACGACGAGCGTGACACCACGATGCCTGTAGCAATGGCAACAACGTTGCGCAAACTATTAACTGGCGA
ACTACTTACTCTAGCTTCCCGGCAACAATTAATAGACTGGATGGAGGCGGATAAAGTTGCAGGACCACTT
CTGCGCTCGGCCCTTCCGGCTGGCTGGTTTATTGCTGATAAATCTGGAGCCGGTGAGCGTGGGTCTCGCG
GTATCATTGCAGCACTGGGGCCAGATGGTAAGCCCTCCCGTATCGTAGTTATCTACACGACGGGGAGTCA
GGCAACTATGGATGAACGAAATAGACAGATCGCTGAGATAGGTGCCTCACTGATTAAGCATTGGTAACTG
TCAGACCAAGTTTACTCATATATACTTTAGATTGATTTAAAACTTCATTTTTAATTTAAAAGGATCTAGG
TGAAGATCCTTTTTGATAATCTCATGACCAAAATCCCTTAACGTGAGTTTTCGTTCCACTGAGCGTCAGA
CCCCGTAGAAAAGATCAAAGGATCTTCTTGAGATCCTTTTTTTCTGCGCGTAATCTGCTGCTTGCAAACA
AAAAAACCACCGCTACCAGCGGTGGTTTGTTTGCCGGATCAAGAGCTACCAACTCTTTTTCCGAAGGTAA
CTGGCTTCAGCAGAGCGCAGATACCAAATACTGTTCTTCTAGTGTAGCCGTAGTTAGGCCACCACTTCAA
GAACTCTGTAGCACCGCCTACATACCTCGCTCTGCTAATCCTGTTACCAGTGGCTGCTGCCAGTGGCGAT
AAGTCGTGTCTTACCGGGTTGGACTCAAGACGATAGTTACCGGATAAGGCGCAGCGGTCGGGCTGAACGG
GGGGTTCGTGCACACAGCCCAGCTTGGAGCGAACGACCTACACCGAACTGAGATACCTACAGCGTGAGCT
ATGAGAAAGCGCCACGCTTCCCGAAGGGAGAAAGGCGGACAGGTATCCGGTAAGCGGCAGGGTCGGAACA
GGAGAGCGCACGAGGGAGCTTCCAGGGGGAAACGCCTGGTATCTTTATAGTCCTGTCGGGTTTCGCCACC
TCTGACTTGAGCGTCGATTTTTGTGATGCTCGTCAGGGGGGCGGAGCCTATGGAAAAACGCCAGCAACGC
GGCCTTTTTACGGTTCCTGGCCTTTTGCTGGCCTTTTGCTCACATGTTCTTTCCTGCGTTATCCCCTGAT
TCTGTGGATAACCGTATTACCGCCTTTGAGTGAGCTGATACCGCTCGCCGCAGCCGAACGACCGAGCGCA
GCGAGTCAGTGAGCGAGGAAGCGGAAGAGCGCCTGATGCGGTATTTTCTCCTTACGCATCTGTGCGGTAT
TTCACACCGCATAGACCAGCCGCGTAACCTGGCAAAATCGGTTACGGTTGAGTAATAAATGGATGCCCTG
CGTAAGCGGGTGTGGGCGGACAATAAAGTCTTAAACTGAACAAAATAGATCTAAACTATGACAATAAAGT
CTTAAACTAGACAGAATAGTTGTAAACTGAAATCAGTCCAGTTATGCTGTGAAAAAGCATACTGGACTTT
TGTTATGGCTAAAGCAAACTCTTCATTTTCTGAAGTGCAAATTGCCCGTCGTATTAAAGAGGGGCGTGGC
CAAGGGCATGGTAAAGACTATATTCGCGGCGTTGTGACAATTTACCGAACAACTCCGCGGCCGGGAAGCC
GATCTCGGCTTGAACGAATTGTTAGGTGGCGGTACTTGGGTCGATATCAAAGTGCATCACTTCTTCCCGT
ATGCCCAACTTTGTATAGAGAGCCACTGCGGGATCGTCACCGTAATCTGCTTGCACGTAGATCACATAAG
CACCAAGCGCGTTGGCCTCATGCTTGAGGAGATTGATGAGCGCGGTGGCAATGCCCTGCCTCCGGTGCTC
GCCGGAGACTGCGAGATCATAGATATAGATCTCACTACGCGGCTGCTCAAACTTGGGCAGAACGTAAGCC
GCGAGAGCGCCAACAACCGCTTCTTGGTCGAAGGCAGCAAGCGCGATGAATGTCTTACTACGGAGCAAGT
TCCCGAGGTAATCGGAGTCCGGCTGATGTTGGGAGTAGGTGGCTACGTCTCCGAACTCACGACCGAAAAG
ATCAAGAGCAGCCCGCATGGATTTGACTTGGTCAGGGCCGAGCCTACATGTGCGAATGATGCCCATACTT
GAGCCACCTAACTTTGTTTTAGGGCGACTGCCCTGCTGCGTAACATCGTTGCTGCTGCGTAACATCGTTG
CTGCTCCATAACATCAAACATCGACCCACGGCGTAACGCGCTTGCTGCTTGGATGCCCGAGGCATAGACT
GTACAAAAAAACAGTCATAACAAGCCATGAAAACCGCCACTGCGCCGTTACCACCGCTGCGTTCGGTCAA
GGTTCTGGACCAGTTGCGTGAGCGCATACGCTACTTGCATTACAGTTTACGAACCGAACAGGCTTATGTC
AACTGGGTTCGTGCCTTCATCCGTTTCCACGGTGTGCGTCACCCGGCAACCTTGGGCAGCAGCGAAGTCG
AGGCATTTCTGTCCTGGCTGGCGAACGAGCGCAAGGTTTCGGTCTCCACGCATCGTCAGGCATTGGCGGC
CTTGCTGTTCTTCTACGGCAAGGTGCTGTGCACGGATCTGCCCTTGCTTCAGGAGATCGGTAGACCTCGG
CCGTCGCGGCGCTTGCCGGTGGTGCTGACCCCGGATGAAGTGGTTCGCATCCTCGGTTTTCTGGAAGGCG
AGCATCGTTTGTTCGCCCAGGACTCTAGCTATAGTTCTAGTGGTTGGCTACGTACCCGTAGTGGCTATGG
CAGGGCTTGCCGCCCCGACGTTGGCTGCGAGCCCTGGGCCTTCACCCGAACTTGGGGGTTGGGGTGGGGA
AAAGGAAGAAACGCGGGCGTATTGGTCCCAATGGGGTCTCGGTGGGGTATCGACAGAGTGCCAGCCCTGG
GACCGAACCCCGCGTTTATGAACAAACGACCCAACACCCGTGCGTTTTATTCTGTCTTTTTATTGCCGTC
ATAGCGCGGGTTCCTTCCGGTATTGTCTCCTTCCGTGTTTCAGTTAGCCTCCCCCATCTCCCGGTACCGC
ATGCTCAGCTGCTTTTTATCTCAATTTTCATATCAAAACGTCCCTGGAAACGATCTTTGTCACTGTAGTC
AATATTTTGACCATAGGCCTTGCACTCGATACGCAGCTCCATATCAGTAGTCAGATTAGTGAACTGTACT
GCTACAAGGGGTTGAAGGTATTTTGGCTGAATGAGCTTGCCATAATATGGGTAGTACTGCAGAGGAAAGC
CACCAAAGCCATTGAAACCATAGTATTCCACAGCGCCAATTTTGTTCGACTCCTCTTCTCTCTTAGCAGT
GCAATGAATAGGAATGACATTGGGATTATATTTTGCCAGCAGCTCTTGTGGGATGGTATCATTTTGTGGA
ATCTTGGGTGTGTAACCCAGGATTCTGTTGAGTTTGATGATGACACATGGTTTGCCTTCCTCGTAACCGA
AATTAGAATCAGTTATGCCAGAGCAATTTCCCAGCCAACTGCGAAAGAACTTGCAAGATGGCAGGGCACC
TAGAGAGCCATCAAAAGGTCCTCTGTCTTTGGGAGGAGAAGGTTCAGTGCCACAATTCTCAAAATTGACC
TCTTGCTGATTAGCATCGTCATAGGCCTTTAAGAATTTTTCAATTTGGGTTACATATGGCTTGTATGAGT
TTGGATCAGAAGGGTTGAAAGAAATCTCCATTTTAAGGACTTGGGGAACATTTGACAATCCTGGGGGTGC
TATTCGGTCCTGATACTTGGGCTGGAATTCGCTGATGGTGAGCAGCAGGACTTGAATGGTACCAATGAAG
ATGCCTGCCAGGCAGCCATAGAAGATCACATAGAAGAGGAGGATTTTAAACCAACTGCCGCCGGTCCTCC
CCAAAAATTCCTTCTTCTCCGAGTTCCAGATGAATTTCTTCCAGTTGCCCTCCCCTTCCTTGGCTTTCCC
GCGAGCCATCTCGAGATCCCGGGTGATCAAGTCTTCGTCGAGTGATTGTAAATAAAATGTAATTTACAGT
ATAGTATTTTAATTAATATACAAATGATTTGATAATAATTCTTATTTAACTATAATATATTGTGTTGGGT
TGAATTAAAGGTCCGTATACTCCGGAATATTAATAGATCATGGAGATAATTAAAATGATAACCATCTCGC
AAATAAATAAGTATTTTACTGTTTTCGTAACAGTTTTGTAATAAAAAAACCTATAAATATTCCGGATTAT
TCATACCGTCCCACCATCGGGCGCGGATCCCGGTCCGAAGCGCGCGGAATTCAAAGGCCTACGTCGACGA
GCTCACCTATAGGGCGAATTGGCGGAAGGCCGTCAAGGCCGCATGTCGACATGAGCAAAGGGACTGGACG
TGACAAGTATGAGCCTGCAGCTACATCTGAGAATGCAGCAAAGAAGAAAAAAGGAAAAAAAGAAAAGGAT
TTGGATGAACTAAAAAAAGAAGTTTCACTGGATGATCACAAACTCAGCCTTGATGAACTTCATCGCAAAT
ATGGAACTGATCTGAGTCGGGGACTGTCTGTGGCGCGGGCTGCAGAAATCCTGGCTCGAGATGGCCCTAA
TGCTCTCACTCCCCCTCCCACAACCCCGGAATGGGTTAAATTCTGCCGGCAGCTCTTTGGAGGCTTCTCC
CTTCTGCTTTGGATTGGAGCTCTTCTTTGTTTTCTGGCGTATGGTATTCATATTGCAACAGGAGAAGAGC
CTAATAATGACCATTTATATCTAGGTGTTGTGCTGTCTGCTGTTGTCATCATAACTGGGTGCTTCTCTTA
CTACCAAGAAGCAAAGAGTTCAAAGATCATGGAGTCCTTCAAAAACATGGTGCCTCAGCAAGCTTTGGTA
ATCCGAAATGGGGAGAAACTGAGCATCAATGCAGAAGGCGTAGCTGTTGGAGACCTGGTGGAGGTGAAGG
GTGGAGACAGAATCCCAGCTGATTTGAGAATAATTTCGGCTAATGGATGTAAGGTGGACAATTCATCTCT
CACAGGTGAATCAGAACCTCAGACAAGGTCTCCAGATTGTACAAGTGATAACCCACTAGAGACCAGAAAT
ATTGCATTTTTTTCCACTAATTGTGTTGAAGGTACTGCCCGTGGTATAGTCATCAACACTGGTGACCGAA
CCGTGATGGGCCGCATTGCTACGTTGGCATCTGGGTTGCAAGGAGGAAAGACTCCCATTGCTGTGGAGAT
TGAGCATTTTATCCACATAATTACTAGTGTGGCCGTGTTCCTGGGTGTTTCCTTTTTTATCCTCTCATTG
ATCCTCGAGTACACTTGGCTAGAAGCTGTGATATTCCTTATCGGCATCATTGTTGCCAATGTCCCTGAGG
GTCTGCTTGCTACAGTGACAGTATGTCTGACACTCACAGCCAAGCGCATGGCTCGTAAGAATTGTCTTGT
GAAGAACTTAGAAGCCGTGGAGACTCTGGGCTCTACTTCTACCATCTGCTCTGACAAAACAGGCACCCTG
ACTCAGAACCGCATGACTGTCGCCCACATGTGGTTCGATAACCAGATCCATGAAGCTGACACAACAGAAA
ACCAGAGTGGTGCTTCTTTTGACAGAACATCTCCAACATGGACTGCTTTAGCCAAGATTGCAGGGCTATG
TAACCGGGCCGTATTTCAGGCTAACCAAGAAAATGTTCCCATTTTGAAGAGAGCAGTGGCAGGAGACGCT
TCAGAATCTGCACTCCTAAAATGCATTGAACTTTGCTGTGGATCTGTCAAGGAACTGAGGGAGAAGAACC
CCAAAGTAGTGGAGATCCCATTCAACTCTACCAATAAATACCAACTGTCAATTCACAAGAATCCAAACTC
GTCAGAATCACGATATCTGTTGGTGATGAAAGGTGCACCGGAGAGAATTCTCGACCGTTGCAGTTCCATC
CTGATACACGGAAAAGAAGTTCCCTTGGATGAGGAGGCCAAAGATGCATTTCAGAATGCCTATCTTGAAT
TGGGAGGCCTGGGGGAGAGAGTTCTGGGCTTCTGCCACCTGTCTCTGCCTGATGAACAGTTTCCTGAAGA
CTTCCAATTCGATACAGATGATGTGAACTTCCCTGTTGATAAGCTGTGTTTTGTTGGTTTAATTTCTATG
ATTGACCCTCCTCGTGCTGCTGTGCCTGATGCTGTTGGCAAATGCAGAAGTGCTGGAATAAAGGTCATTA
TGGTGACAGGAGACCACCCCATCACAGCAAAAGCTATTGCCAAGGGTGTAGGCATCATCTCCGAGGGAAA
CGAGACTGTGGAAGATATTGCTCTTCGCCTCAACATTCCTATCAACCAGGTCAACCCCAGAGATGCCAAA
GCCTGTGTGATTCATGGGACTGACTTGAAGGATATGAGCAGTGAACAACTAGATGATATTCTGAGACATC
ATACAGAAATAGTCTTTGCTAGAACATCTCCACAACAGAAGCTTATCATTGTAGAAGGCTGCCAACGGCA
GGGTGCTATTGTAGCTGTCACTGGAGATGGTGTGAACGATTCCCCTGCTTTGAAAAAGGCAGACATTGGT
GTTGCTATGGGCATTGCTGGGTCAGATGTCTCTAAACAGGCAGCTGACATGATTCTACTGGATGACAACT
TTGCTTCTATTGTTACTGGAGTTGAAGAAGGCCGCCTGATTTTTGATAATCTGAAGAAATCAATTGCCTA
TACTTTGACCAGTAACATTCCTGAGATTACGCCTTTCCTTATCTTCATAATCGCCAACATCCCTCTACCG
CTGGGGACAGTCACCATCTTATGCATTGACTTAGGCACTGATATGGTTCCTGCAATATCTCTGGCATATG
AGCAAGCAGAAAGTGACATCATGAAGAGACAGCCCAGAAACTCAAAGACAGACAAGCTGGTGAACGAAAG
GCTAATTAGCATGGCTTATGGTCAGATTGGGATGATCCAAGCCTTGGGTGGCTTCTTCACATACTTTGTA
ATCCTCGCAGAGAACGGCTTCTTGCCATCCAGTTTACTGGGGATTAGAGTGTTGTGGGATGACCGGTGGG
TAAATGATGTGGAGGACAGCTATGGACAGCAATGGACTTATGAGCAAAGGAAAATTGTAGAATTCACTTG
CCACACAGCATTCTTTGTCAGCATTGTGGTGGTACAGTGGGCAGACTTGATTATCTGTAAGACCAGAAGG
AATTCTGTCTTCCAGCAAGGAATGAAAAACAAGATCCTAATATTTGGTCTCTTTGAAGAAACTGCTCTTG
CTGCCTTCCTCTCTTATTGCCCAGGAATGGGTGTTGCCTTGAGAATGTATCCATTGAAACCTTCATGGTG
GTTTTGCGCTTTCCCTTATTCTCTCCTCATCTTTGTCTATGATGAAGTAAGAAAATTAATCATCAGACGT
AGCCCTGGAGGCTGGGTGGAAAAAGAAACCTATTACTAAGCGGCCGCCTGGGCCTCATGGGCCTTCCGCT
CACTGCCCGCTTTCCAGTGCGGCCGCTTTCGAATCTAGAGCCTGCAGTCTCGACAAGCTTGTCGAGAAGT
ACTAGAGGATCATAATCAGCCATACCACATTTGTAGAGGTTTTACTTGCTTTAAAAAACCTCCCACACCT
CCCCCTGAACCTGAAACATAAAATGAATGCAATTGTTGTTGTTAACTTGTTTATTGCAGCTTATAATGGT
TACAAATAAAGCAATAGCATCACAAATTTCACAAATAAAGCATTTTTTTCACTGCATTCTAGTTGTGGTT
TGTCCAAACTCATCAATGTATCTTATCATGTCTGGATCTGATCACTGCTTGAGCCTAGGAGATCCGAACC
AGATAAGTGAAATCTAGTTCCAAACTATTTTGTCATTTTTAATTTTCGTATTAGCTTACGACGCTACACC
CAGTTCCCATCTATTTTGTCACTCTTCCCTAAATAATCCTTAAAAACTCCATTTCCACCCCTCCCAGTTC
CCAACTATTTTGTCCGCCCACAGCGGGGCATTTTTCTTCCTGTTATGTTTTTAATCAAACATCCTGCCAA
CTCCATGTGACAAACCGTCATCTTCGGCTACTTT
