>Addgene plasmid #187418 | FER | depositor partial sequence | sequence record 363693 | ATP1B1 at p10 promoter
ATGGCTCGCGGGAAAGCCAAGGAAGGGGAGGGCAACTGGAAGAAATTCATCTGGAACTCGGAGAAGAAGG
AATTTTTGGGGAGGACCGGCGGCAGTTGGTTTAAAATCCTCCTCTTCTATGTGATCTTCTATGGCTGCCT
GGCAGGCATCTTCATTGGTACCATTCAAGTCCTGCTGCTCACCATCAGCGAATTCCAGCCCAAGTATCAG
GACCGAATAGCACCCCCAGGATTGTCAAATGTTCCCCAAGTCCTTAAAATGGAGATTTCTTTCAACCCTT
CTGATCCAAACTCATACAAGCCATATGTAACCCAAATTGAAAAATTCTTAAAGGCCTATGACGATGCTAA
TCAGCAAGAGGTCAATTTTGAGAATTGTGGCACTGAACCTTCTCCTCCCAAAGACAGAGGACCTTTTGAT
GGCTCTCTAGGTGCCCTGCCATCTTGCAAGTTCTTTCGCAGTTGGCTGGGAAATTGCTCTGGCATAACTG
ATTCTAATTTCGGTTACGAGGAAGGCAAACCATGTGTCATCATCAAACTCAACAGAATCCTGGGTTACAC
ACCCAAGATTCCACAAAATGATACCATCCCACAAGAGCTGCTGGCAAAATATAATCCCAATGTCATTCCT
ATTCATTGCACTGCTAAGAGAGAAGAGGAGTCGAACAAAATTGGCGCTGTGGAATACTATGGTTTCAATG
GCTTTGGTGGCTTTCCTCTGCAGTACTACCCATATTATGGCAAGCTCATTCAGCCAAAATACCTTCAACC
CCTTGTAGCAGTACAGTTCACTAATCTGACTACTGATATGGAGCTGCGTATCGAGTGCAAGGCCTATGGT
CAAAATATTGACTACAGTGACAAAGATCGTTTCCAGGGACGTTTTGATATGAAAATTGAGATAAAAAGCA
GCTGA
