>Addgene plasmid #187418 | FER | depositor partial sequence | sequence record 363694 | ATP1A1 at PH promoter
ATGAGCAAAGGGACTGGACGTGACAAGTATGAGCCTGCAGCTACATCTGAGAATGCAGCAAAGAAGAAAA
AAGGAAAAAAAGAAAAGGATTTGGATGAACTAAAAAAAGAAGTTTCACTGGATGATCACAAACTCAGCCT
TGATGAACTTCATCGCAAATATGGAACTGATCTGAGTCGGGGACTGTCTGTGGCGCGGGCTGCAGAAATC
CTGGCTCGAGATGGCCCTAATGCTCTCACTCCCCCTCCCACAACCCCGGAATGGGTTAAATTCTGCCGGC
AGCTCTTTGGAGGCTTCTCCCTTCTGCTTTGGATTGGAGCTCTTCTTTGTTTTCTGGCGTATGGTATTCA
TATTGCAACAGGAGAAGAGCCTAATAATGACCATTTATATCTAGGTGTTGTGCTGTCTGCTGTTGTCATC
ATAACTGGGTGCTTCTCTTACTACCAAGAAGCAAAGAGTTCAAAGATCATGGAGTCCTTCAAAAACATGG
TGCCTCAGCAAGCTTTGGTAATCCGAAATGGGGAGAAACTGAGCATCAATGCAGAAGGCGTAGCTGTTGG
AGACCTGGTGGAGGTGAAGGGTGGAGACAGAATCCCAGCTGATTTGAGAATAATTTCGGCTAATGGATGT
AAGGTGGACAATTCATCTCTCACAGGTGAATCAGAACCTCAGACAAGGTCTCCAGATTGTACAAGTGATA
ACCCACTAGAGACCAGAAATATTGCATTTTTTTCCACTAATTGTGTTGAAGGTACTGCCCGTGGTATAGT
CATCAACACTGGTGACCGAACCGTGATGGGCCGCATTGCTACGTTGGCATCTGGGTTGCAAGGAGGAAAG
ACTCCCATTGCTGTGGAGATTGAGCATTTTATCCACATAATTACTAGTGTGGCCGTGTTCCTGGGTGTTT
CCTTTTTTATCCTCTCATTGATCCTCGAGTACACTTGGCTAGAAGCTGTGATATTCCTTATCGGCATCAT
TGTTGCCAATGTCCCTGAGGGTCTGCTTGCTACAGTGACAGTATGTCTGACACTCACAGCCAAGCGCATG
GCTCGTAAGAATTGTCTTGTGAAGAACTTAGAAGCCGTGGAGACTCTGGGCTCTACTTCTACCATCTGCT
CTGACAAAACAGGCACCCTGACTCAGAACCGCATGACTGTCGCCCACATGTGGTTCGATAACCAGATCCA
TGAAGCTGACACAACAGAAAACCAGAGTGGTGCTTCTTTTGACAGAACATCTCCAACATGGACTGCTTTA
GCCAAGATTGCAGGGCTATGTAACCGGGCCGTATTTCAGGCTAACCAAGAAAATGTTCCCATTTTGAAGA
GAGCAGTGGCAGGAGACGCTTCAGAATCTGCACTCCTAAAATGCATTGAACTTTGCTGTGGATCTGTCAA
GGAACTGAGGGAGAAGAACCCCAAAGTAGTGGAGATCCCATTCAACTCTACCAATAAATACCAACTGTCA
ATTCACAAGAATCCAAACTCGTCAGAATCACGATATCTGTTGGTGATGAAAGGTGCACCGGAGAGAATTC
TCGACCGTTGCAGTTCCATCCTGATACACGGAAAAGAAGTTCCCTTGGATGAGGAGGCCAAAGATGCATT
TCAGAATGCCTATCTTGAATTGGGAGGCCTGGGGGAGAGAGTTCTGGGCTTCTGCCACCTGTCTCTGCCT
GATGAACAGTTTCCTGAAGACTTCCAATTCGATACAGATGATGTGAACTTCCCTGTTGATAAGCTGTGTT
TTGTTGGTTTAATTTCTATGATTGACCCTCCTCGTGCTGCTGTGCCTGATGCTGTTGGCAAATGCAGAAG
TGCTGGAATAAAGGTCATTATGGTGACAGGAGACCACCCCATCACAGCAAAAGCTATTGCCAAGGGTGTA
GGCATCATCTCCGAGGGAAACGAGACTGTGGAAGATATTGCTCTTCGCCTCAACATTCCTATCAACCAGG
TCAACCCCAGAGATGCCAAAGCCTGTGTGATTCATGGGACTGACTTGAAGGATATGAGCAGTGAACAACT
AGATGATATTCTGAGACATCATACAGAAATAGTCTTTGCTAGAACATCTCCACAACAGAAGCTTATCATT
GTAGAAGGCTGCCAACGGCAGGGTGCTATTGTAGCTGTCACTGGAGATGGTGTGAACGATTCCCCTGCTT
TGAAAAAGGCAGACATTGGTGTTGCTATGGGCATTGCTGGGTCAGATGTCTCTAAACAGGCAGCTGACAT
GATTCTACTGGATGACAACTTTGCTTCTATTGTTACTGGAGTTGAAGAAGGCCGCCTGATTTTTGATAAT
CTGAAGAAATCAATTGCCTATACTTTGACCAGTAACATTCCTGAGATTACGCCTTTCCTTATCTTCATAA
TCGCCAACATCCCTCTACCGCTGGGGACAGTCACCATCTTATGCATTGACTTAGGCACTGATATGGTTCC
TGCAATATCTCTGGCATATGAGCAAGCAGAAAGTGACATCATGAAGAGACAGCCCAGAAACTCAAAGACA
GACAAGCTGGTGAACGAAAGGCTAATTAGCATGGCTTATGGTCAGATTGGGATGATCCAAGCCTTGGGTG
GCTTCTTCACATACTTTGTAATCCTCGCAGAGAACGGCTTCTTGCCATCCAGTTTACTGGGGATTAGAGT
GTTGTGGGATGACCGGTGGGTAAATGATGTGGAGGACAGCTATGGACAGCAATGGACTTATGAGCAAAGG
AAAATTGTAGAATTCACTTGCCACACAGCATTCTTTGTCAGCATTGTGGTGGTACAGTGGGCAGACTTGA
TTATCTGTAAGACCAGAAGGAATTCTGTCTTCCAGCAAGGAATGAAAAACAAGATCCTAATATTTGGTCT
CTTTGAAGAAACTGCTCTTGCTGCCTTCCTCTCTTATTGCCCAGGAATGGGTGTTGCCTTGAGAATGTAT
CCATTGAAACCTTCATGGTGGTTTTGCGCTTTCCCTTATTCTCTCCTCATCTTTGTCTATGATGAAGTAA
GAAAATTAATCATCAGACGTAGCCCTGGAGGCTGGGTGGAAAAAGAAACCTATTACTAA
